>Addgene plasmid #98567 | pZE21/UBP1/ClpS_V65I | depositor full sequence | sequence record 200686 | pZE21/UBP1/ClpS_V65I sequence 4696 bps
GAAAAGTCGCAAGAACCAGACATTACGTTTTCGGTGGCGTTGCGTGATCTGCTGAGCGCATTAAATGCTA
AGTATTATCGCGACAAACCCTACTTTAAGACTAACTCTTTATTAAAAGCGATGAGCAAGTCCCCGCGCAA
AAATATCTTGCTTGGGTACGATCAAGAAGACGCTCAGGAATTTTTTCAAAACATTCTTGCGGAGTTAGAA
TCTAATGTCAAGTCGTTAAACACAGAAAAGCTTGATACTACACCGGTAGCCAAGTCCGAACTTCCAGACG
ATGCTCTGGTTGGCCAATTAAACCTTGGTGAGGTAGGCACCGTGTACATTCCCACAGAACAAATTGACCC
CAATTCGATTTTACATGACAAATCGATTCAAAACTTTACCCCCTTTAAACTGATGACCCCGTTGGATGGG
ATCACGGCTGAGCGCATCGGCTGCCTGCAATGCGGAGAGAACGGGGGAATTCGCTACAGTGTTTTCAGCG
GATTAAGTTTGAACCTGCCGAATGAAAATATTGGAAGCACTCTTAAACTGTCCCAGTTACTGTCCGATTG
GTCGAAACCCGAGATTATCGAGGGTGTTGAATGCAACCGTTGCGCTTTAACAGCTGCGCACTCACACTTG
TTTGGCCAATTAAAGGAGTTTGAGAAGAAACCTGAAGGCTCGATTCCCGAAAAACTTATTAATGCCGTAA
AGGACCGCGTGCACCAGATCGAAGAGGTCTTGGCAAAGCCGGTTATCGACGATGAAGATTATAAAAAATT
GCATACTGCGAATATGGTCCGCAAGTGTTCAAAAAGTAAACAAATTCTTATCTCTCGTCCACCACCTTTG
TTGTCTATTCATATCAACCGCTCTGTTTTCGACCCGCGCACCTACATGATTCGCAAGAACAACTCCAAGG
TTTTGTTCAAGTCACGCTTGAACCTGGCACCCTGGTGCTGTGATATCAACGAAATCAATCTTGACGCACG
CCTTCCGATGTCGAAGAAGGAAAAAGCAGCTCAACAAGATTCTTCTGAAGACGAGAACATTGGCGGAGAG
TACTATACTAAATTGCATGAACGTTTTGAGCAGGAGTTTGAAGATTCTGAAGAAGAGAAGGAATACGATG
ATGCAGAGGGTAATTATGCATCGCATTATAACCATACCAAGGACATCTCCAACTACGATCCATTGAATGG
AGAAGTCGACGGTGTGACTTCCGATGATGAGGATGAATACATTGAAGAGACAGACGCGTTGGGGAATACC
ATCAAAAAACGTATTATTGAACACTCCGACGTGGAGAACGAAAACGTGAAGGATAATGAAGAACTTCAGG
AGATCGATAACGTTAGCTTGGATGAGCCAAAAATTAATGTCGAGGACCAGCTTGAAACGAGTTCTGATGA
GGAAGACGTTATTCCTGCTCCACCCATCAACTACGCTCGCAGCTTTAGTACGGTCCCAGCGACCCCTTTA
ACTTACTCTTTGCGCAGCGTCATCGTGCACTATGGGACTCACAACTACGGACATTATATTGCATTTCGCA
AGTATCGTGGATGTTGGTGGCGCATCTCCGATGAGACGGTCTATGTGGTAGATGAGGCCGAAGTACTGTC
AACACCGGGGGTATTTATGCTTTTCTACGAGTATGATTTCGACGAGGAGACCGGAAAAATGAAAGACGAC
TTAGAAGCTATCCAGAGCAATAATGAGGAAGATGACGAGAAAGAACAGGAACAGAAGGGTGTCCAGGAGC
CAAAAGAATCCCAGGAGCAAGGCGAAGGCGAAGAACAAGAAGAAGGGCAAGAGCAAATGAAATTTGAGCG
TACGGAGGATCATCGCGACATTTCAGGGAAGGATGTGAATTAATAATAAAAGGAGATATACCATGGGTAA
AACGAACGACTGGCTGGACTTTGATCAACTGGCGGAAGAAAAAGTTCGCGACGCGCTAAAACCGCCATCT
ATGTATAAAGTGATATTAGTCAATGATGATTACACTCCGATGGAGTTTGTTATTGACGTGTTACAAAAAT
TCTTTTCTTATGATGTAGAACGTGCAACGCAATTGATGCTCGCTATTCACTACCAGGGGAAGGCCATTTG
CGGAGTCTTTACCGCCGAGGTTGCAGAAACCAAAGTGGCGATGGTGAACAAGTACGCGAGGGAGAATGAG
CATCCATTGCTGTGTACGCTAGAAAAAGCCTAAAAGCTTGATGGGGGATCCCATGGTACGCGTGCTAGAG
GCATCAAATAAAACGAAAGGCTCAGTCGAAAGACTGGGCCTTTCGTTTTATCTGTTGTTTGTCGGTGAAC
GCTCTCCTGAGTAGGACAAATCCGCCGCCCTAGACCTAGGCGTTCGGCTGCGGCGAGCGGTATCAGCTCA
CTCAAAGGCGGTAATACGGTTATCCACAGAATCAGGGGATAACGCAGGAAAGAACATGTGAGCAAAAGGC
CAGCAAAAGGCCAGGAACCGTAAAAAGGCCGCGTTGCTGGCGTTTTTCCATAGGCTCCGCCCCCCTGACG
AGCATCACAAAAATCGACGCTCAAGTCAGAGGTGGCGAAACCCGACAGGACTATAAAGATACCAGGCGTT
TCCCCCTGGAAGCTCCCTCGTGCGCTCTCCTGTTCCGACCCTGCCGCTTACCGGATACCTGTCCGCCTTT
CTCCCTTCGGGAAGCGTGGCGCTTTCTCAATGCTCACGCTGTAGGTATCTCAGTTCGGTGTAGGTCGTTC
GCTCCAAGCTGGGCTGTGTGCACGAACCCCCCGTTCAGCCCGACCGCTGCGCCTTATCCGGTAACTATCG
TCTTGAGTCCAACCCGGTAAGACACGACTTATCGCCACTGGCAGCAGCCACTGGTAACAGGATTAGCAGA
GCGAGGTATGTAGGCGGTGCTACAGAGTTCTTGAAGTGGTGGCCTAACTACGGCTACACTAGAAGGACAG
TATTTGGTATCTGCGCTCTGCTGAAGCCAGTTACCTTCGGAAAAAGAGTTGGTAGCTCTTGATCCGGCAA
ACAAACCACCGCTGGTAGCGGTGGTTTTTTTGTTTGCAAGCAGCAGATTACGCGCAGAAAAAAAGGATCT
CAAGAAGATCCTTTGATCTTTTCTACGGGGTCTGACGCTCAGTGGAACGAAAACTCACGTTAAGGGATTT
TGGTCATGACTAGTGCTTGGATTCTCACCAATAAAAAACGCCCGGCGGCAACCGAGCGTTCTGAACAAAT
CCAGATGGAGTTCTGAGGTCATTACTGGATCTATCAACAGGAGTCCAAGCGAGCTCTCGAACCCCAGAGT
CCCGCTCAGAAGAACTCGTCAAGAAGGCGATAGAAGGCGATGCGCTGCGAATCGGGAGCGGCGATACCGT
AAAGCACGAGGAAGCGGTCAGCCCATTCGCCGCCAAGCTCTTCAGCAATATCACGGGTAGCCAACGCTAT
GTCCTGATAGCGGTCCGCCACACCCAGCCGGCCACAGTCGATGAATCCAGAAAAGCGGCCATTTTCCACC
ATGATATTCGGCAAGCAGGCATCGCCATGGGTCACGACGAGATCCTCGCCGTCGGGCATGCGCGCCTTGA
GCCTGGCGAACAGTTCGGCTGGCGCGAGCCCCTGATGCTCTTCGTCCAGATCATCCTGATCGACAAGACC
GGCTTCCATCCGAGTACGTGCTCGCTCGATGCGATGTTTCGCTTGGTGGTCGAATGGGCAGGTAGCCGGA
TCAAGCGTATGCAGCCGCCGCATTGCATCAGCCATGATGGATACTTTCTCGGCAGGAGCAAGGTGAGATG
ACAGGAGATCCTGCCCCGGCACTTCGCCCAATAGCAGCCAGTCCCTTCCCGCTTCAGTGACAACGTCGAG
CACAGCTGCGCAAGGAACGCCCGTCGTGGCCAGCCACGATAGCCGCGCTGCCTCGTCCTGCAGTTCATTC
AGGGCACCGGACAGGTCGGTCTTGACAAAAAGAACCGGGCGCCCCTGCGCTGACAGCCGGAACACGGCGG
CATCAGAGCAGCCGATTGTCTGTTGTGCCCAGTCATAGCCGAATAGCCTCTCCACCCAAGCGGCCGGAGA
ACCTGCGTGCAATCCATCTTGTTCAATCATGCGAAACGATCCTCATCCTGTCTCTTGATCAGATCTTGAT
CCCCTGCGCCATCAGATCCTTGGCGGCAAGAAAGCCATCCAGTTTACTTTGCAGGGCTTCCCAACCTTAC
CAGAGGGCGCCCCAGCTGGCAATTCCGACGTCTAAGAAACCATTATTATCATGACATTAACCTATAAAAA
TAGGCGTATCACGAGGCCCTTTCGTCTTCACCTCGAGTCCCTATCAGTGATAGAGATTGACATCCCTATC
AGTGATAGAGATACTGAGCACATCAGCAGGACGCACTGACCGAATTCATTAAAGAGGAGAAAGGTACCAT
GGGGAGTGGGTCTTTCATTGCTGGGCTTGTCAACGATGGTAATACGTGTTTTATGAACTCGGTTCTTCAG
TCCCTTGCTAGTAGCCGTGAACTTATGGAGTTTTTGGATAATAATGTAATCCGTACATATGAAGAAATTG
AACAGAACGAGCACAATGAGGAAGGTAATGGCCAAGAGAGCGCACAAGATGAGGCAACTCACAAAAAAAA
CACTCGCAAGGGAGGTAAGGTCTATGGGAAGCATAAAAAGAAATTAAACCGCAAATCTTCTAGCAAGGAA
GACGAA
Features (pLannotate 1.2.2; 8 found; start..end, strand, type, name):
   1883..2200    +  CDS            clpS: CLPS_ECOLI - Also known as yljA. Experimental evidence at protein level: Swiss-Prot protein existence level 1. Involved in the modulation of the specificity of the ClpAP- mediated ATP-dependent protein degradation. From Escherichia coli (strain K12).
   2245..2331    +  terminator     rrnB T1 terminator: Escherichia coli rrnB; transcription terminator T1 from the E. coli rrnB gene
   2495..3083    -  rep_origin     ori: high-copy-number ColE1/pMB1/pBR322/pUC origin of replication
   3171..3265    -  terminator     lambda t0 terminator: transcription terminator from phage lambda
   3299..4090    -  CDS            neo: KKA2_KLEPN - Also known as kan, nptII. Experimental evidence at protein level: Swiss-Prot protein existence level 1. Resistance to kanamycin, neomycin, paromomycin, ribostamycin, butirosin and gentamicin B. From Klebsiella pneumoniae.
   4122..4241    -  CDS            tnpA (fragment): TN5P_ECOLX - Also known as tnp. Experimental evidence at protein level: Swiss-Prot protein existence level 1. Mediates transposition of transposon Tn5 by a 'cut and paste' mechanism. First, the monomeric transposase binds the 19 bp inverted DNA repeats flanking the transposon. Then, dimerization of the DNA- bound transposase creates a synaptic DNA complex. After nicking of the first DNA strand, excision of the transposon proceeds through a series of intermediates. The transposase then mediates the insertion of the transposon at a new site by strand transfer. The activity of the wild- type tran
   4308..4381    +  promoter       PLtetO-1 promoter: modified phage lambda PL promoter with tet operator sites (Lutz and Bujard, 1997)
   4418..1860    +  CDS            UBP1 (fragment) (across the origin): UBP1_YEAST - Experimental evidence at protein level: Swiss-Prot protein existence level 1. Has an ATP-independent isopeptidase activity, cleaving at the C-terminus of the ubiquitin moiety in natural or engineered linear fusion proteins, irrespective of their size or the presence of an N- terminal extension to ubiquitin. From Saccharomyces cerevisiae (strain ATCC 204508 / S288c) (Baker's yeast).
