>Addgene plasmid #98567 | pZE21/UBP1/ClpS_V65I | addgene full sequence | sequence record 203054 | Addgene NGS Result
TCCCTATCAGTGATAGAGATTGACATCCCTATCAGTGATAGAGATACTGAGCACATCATCAGGACGCACT
GACCGAATTCATTAAAGAGGAGAAAGGTACCATGGGGAGTGGGTCTTTCATTGCTGGGCTTGTCAACGAT
GGTAATACGTGTTTTATGAACTCGGTTCTTCAGTCCCTTGCTAGTAGCCGTGAACTTATGGAGTTTTTGG
ATAATAATGTAATCCGTACATATGAAGAAATTGAACAGAACGAGCACAATGAGGAAGGTAATGGCCAAGA
GAGCGCACAAGATGAGGCAACTCACAAAAAAAACACTCGCAAGGGAGGTAAGGTCTATGGGAAGCATAAA
AAGAAATTAAACCGCAAATCTTCTAGCAAGGAAGACGAAGAAAAGTCGCAAGAACCAGACATTACGTTTT
CGGTGGCGTTGCGTGATCTGCTGAGCGCATTAAATGCTAAGTATTATCGCGACAAACCCTACTTTAAGAC
TAACTCTTTATTAAAAGCGATGAGCAAGTCCCCGCGCAAAAATATCTTGCTTGGGTACGATCAAGAAGAC
GCTCAGGAATTTTTTCAAAACATTCTTGCGGAGTTAGAATCTAATGTCAAGTCGTTAAACACAGAAAAGC
TTGATACTACACCGGTAGCCAAGTCCGAACTTCCAGACGATGCTCTGGTTGGCCAATTAAACCTTGGTGA
GGTAGGCACAGTGTACATTCCCACAGAACAAATTGACCCCAATTCGATTTTACATGACAAATCGATTCAA
AACTTTACCCCCTTTAAACTGATGACCCCGTTGGATGGGATCACGGCTGAGCGCATCGGCTGCCTGCAAT
GCGGAGAGAACGGGGGAATTCGCTACAGTGTTTTCAGCGGATTAAGTTTGAACCTGCCGAATGAAAATAT
TGGAAGCACTCTTAAACTGTCCCAGTTACTGTCCGATTGGTCGAAACCCGAGATTATCGAGGGTGTTGAA
TGCAACCGTTGCGCTTTAACAGCTGCGCACTCACACTTGTTTGGCCAATTAAAGGAGTTTGAGAAGAAAC
CTGAAGGCTCGATTCCCGAAAAACTTATTAATGCCGTAAAGGACCGCGTGCACCAGATCGAAGAGGTCTT
GGCAAAGCCGGTTATCGACGATGAAGATTATAAAAAATTGCATACTGCGAATATGGTCCGCAAGTGTTCA
AAAAGTAAACAAATTCTTATCTCTCGTCCACCACCTTTGTTGTCTATTCATATCAACCGCTCTGTTTTCG
ACCCGCGCACCTACATGATTCGCAAGAACAACTCCAAGGTTTTGTTCAAGTCACGCTTGAACCTGGCACC
CTGGTGCTGTGATATCAACGAAATCAATCTTGACGCACGCCTTCCGATGTCGAAGAAGGAAAAAGCAGCT
CAACAAGATTCTTCTGAAGACGAGAACATTGGCGGAGAGTACTATACTAAATTGCATGAACGTTTTGAGC
AGGAGTTTGAAGATTCTGAAGAAGAGAAGGAATACGATGATGCAGAGGGTAATTATGCATCGTATTATAA
CCATACCAAGGACATCTCCAACTACGATCCATTGAATGGAGAAGTCGACGGTGTGACTTCCGATGATGAG
GATGAATACATTGAAGAGACAGACGCGTTGGGGAATACCATCAAAAAACGTATTATTGAACACTCCGACG
TGGAGAACGAAAACGTGAAGGATAATGAAGAACTTCAGGAGATCGATAACGTTAGCTTGGATGAGCCAAA
AATTAATGTCGAGGACCAGCTTGAAACGAGTTCTGATGAGGAAGACGTTATTCCTGCTCCACCCATCAAC
TACGCTCGCAGCTTTAGTACGGTCCCAGCGACCCCTTTAACTTACTCTTTGCGCAGCGTCATCGTGCACT
ATGGGACTCACAACTACGGACATTATATTGCATTTCGCAAGTATCGTGGATGTTGGTGGCGCATCTCCGA
TGAGACGGTCTATGTGGTAGATGAGGCCGAAGTACTGTCAACACCGGGGGTATTTATGCTTTTCTACGAG
TATGATTTCGACGAGGAGACCGGAAAAATGAAAGACGACTTAGAAGCTATCCAGAGCAATAATGAGGAAG
ATGACGAGAAAGAACAGGAACAGAAGGGTGTCCAGGAGCCAAAAGAATCCCAGGAGCAAGGCGAAGGCGA
AGAACAAGAAGAAGGGCAAGAGCAAATGAAATTTGAGCGTACGGAGGATCATCGCGACATTTCAGGGAAG
GATGTGAATTAATAATAAAAGGAGATATACCATGGGTAAAACGAACGACTGGCTGGACTTTGATCAACTG
GCGGAAGAAAAAGTTCGCGACGCGCTAAAACCGCCATCTATGTATAAAGTGATATTAGTCAATGATGATT
ACACTCCGATGGAGTTTGTTATTGACGTGTTACAAAAATTCTTTTCTTATGATGTAGAACGTGCAACGCA
ATTGATGCTCGCTATTCACTACCAGGGGAAGGCCATTTGCGGAGTCTTTACCGCCGAGGTTGCAGAAACC
AAAGTGGCGATGGTGAACAAGTACGCGAGGGAGAATGAGCATCCATTGCTGTGTACGCTAGAAAAAGCCT
AAAAGCTTGATGGGGGATCCCATGGTACGCGTGCTAGAGGCATCAAATAAAACGAAAGGCTCAGTCGAAA
GACTGGGCCTTTCGTTTTATCTGTTGTTTGTCGGTGAACGTCTCATTTTCGCCAGATATCGACGTCTTAA
GACCCACTTTCACATTTAAGTTGTTTTTCTAATCCGCATATGATCAATTCAAGGCCGAATAAGAAGGCTG
GCTCTGCACCTTGGTGATCAAATAATTCGATAGCTTGTCGTAATAATGGCGGCATACTATCAGTAGTAGG
TGTTTCCCTTTCTTCTTTAGCGACTTGATGCTCTTGATCTTCCAATACGCAACCTAAAGTAAAATGCCCC
ACAGCGCTGAGTGCATATAATGCATTCTCTAGTGAAAAACCTTGTTGGCATAAAAAGGCTAATTGATTTT
CGAGAGTTTCATACTGTTTTTCTGTAGGCCGTGTACCTAAATGTACTTTTGCTCCATCGCGATGACTTAG
TAAAGCACATCTAAAACTTTTAGCGTTATTACGTAAAAAATCTTGCCAGCTTTCCCCTTCTAAAGGGCAA
AAGTGAGTATGGTGCCTATCTAACATCTCAATGGCTAAGGCGTCGAGCAAAGCCCGCTTATTTTTTACAT
GCCAATACAATGTAGGCTGCTCTACACCTAGCTTCTGGGCGAGTTTACGGGTTGTTAAACCTTCGATTCC
GACCTCATTAAGCAGCTCTAATGCGCTGTTAATCACTTTACTTTTATCTAATCTAGACATCATTAATTCC
TAATTGCTAGCATTGTACCTAGGACTGAGCTAGCCATAAAGTTGACACTACGCTCTCCTGAGTAGGACAA
ATCCGCCGCCCTAGACCTAGGGCGTTCGGCTGCGGCGAGCGGTATCAGCTCACTCAAAGGCGGTAATACG
GTTATCCACAGAATCAGGGGATAACGCAGGAAAGAACATGTGAGCAAAAGGCCAGCAAAAGGCCAGGAAC
CGTAAAAAGGCCGCGTTGCTGGCGTTTTTCCATAGGCTCCGCCCCCCTGACGAGCATCACAAAAATCGAC
GCTCAAGTCAGAGGTGGCGAAACCCGACAGGACTATAAAGATACCAGGCGTTTCCCCCTGGAAGCTCCCT
CGTGCGCTCTCCTGTTCCGACCCTGCCGCTTACCGGATACCTGTCCGCCTTTCTCCCTTCGGGAAGCGTG
GCGCTTTCTCATAGCTCACGCTGTAGGTATCTCAGTTCGGTGTAGGTCGTTCGCTCCAAGCTGGGCTGTG
TGCACGAACCCCCCGTTCAGCCCGACCGCTGCGCCTTATCCGGTAACTATCGTCTTGAGTCCAACCCGGT
AAGACACGACTTATCGCCACTGGCAGCAGCCACTGGTAACAGGATTAGCAGAGCGAGGTATGTAGGCGGT
GCTACAGAGTTCTTGAAGTGGTGGCCTAACTACGGCTACACTAGAAGGACAGTATTTGGTATCTGCGCTC
TGCTGAAGCCAGTTACCTTCGGAAAAAGAGTTGGTAGCTCTTGATCCGGCAAACAAACCACCGCTGGTAG
CGGTGGTTTTTTTGTTTGCAAGCAGCAGATTACGCGCAGAAAAAAAGGATCTCAAGAAGATCCTTTGATC
TTTTCTACGGGGTCTGACGCTCAGTGGAACGAAAACTCACGTTAAGGGATTTTGGTCATGACTAGTGCTT
GGATTCTCACCAATAAAAAACGCCCGGCGGCAACCGAGCGTTCTGAACAAATCCAGATGGAGTTCTGAGG
TCATTACTGGATCTATCAACAGGAGTCCAAGCGAGCTCTCGAACCCCAGAGTCCCGCTCAGAAGAACTCG
TCAAGAAGGCGATAGAAGGCGATGCGCTGCGAATCGGGAGCGGCGATACCGTAAAGCACGAGGAAGCGGT
CAGCCCATTCGCCGCCAAGCTCTTCAGCAATATCACGGGTAGCCAACGCTATGTCCTGATAGCGGTCCGC
CACACCCAGCCGGCCACAGTCGATGAATCCAGAAAAGCGGCCATTTTCCACCATGATATTCGGCAAGCAG
GCATCGCCATGGGTCACGACGAGATCCTCGCCGTCGGGCATGCGCGCCTTGAGCCTGGCGAACAGTTCGG
CTGGCGCGAGCCCCTGATGCTCTTCGTCCAGATCATCCTGATCGACAAGACCGGCTTCCATCCGAGTACG
TGCTCGCTCGATGCGATGTTTCGCTTGGTGGTCGAATGGGCAGGTAGCCGGATCAAGCGTATGCAGCCGC
CGCATTGCATCAGCCATGATGGATACTTTCTCGGCAGGAGCAAGGTGAGATGACAGGAGATCCTGCCCCG
GCACTTCGCCCAATAGCAGCCAGTCCCTTCCCGCTTCAGTGACAACGTCGAGCACAGCTGCGCAAGGAAC
GCCCGTCGTGGCCAGCCACGATAGCCGCGCTGCCTCGTCCTGCAGTTCATTCAGGGCACCGGACAGGTCG
GTCTTGACAAAAAGAACCTGGCGCCCCTGCGCTGACAGCCGGAACACGGCGGCATCAGAGCAGCCGATTG
TCTGTTGTGCCCAGTCATAGCCGAATAGCCTCTCCACCCAAGCGGCCGGAGAACCTGCGTGCAATCCATC
TTGTTCAATCATGCGAAACGATCCTCATCCTGTCTCTTGATCAGATCTTGATCCCCTGCGCCATCAGATC
CTTGGCGGCAAGAAAGCCATCCAGTTTACTTTGCAGGGCTTCCCAACCTTACCAGAGGGCGCCCCAGCTG
GCAATTCCGACGTCTAAGAAACCATTATTATCATGACATTAACCTATAAAAATAGGCGTATCACGAGGCC
CTTTCGTCTTCACCTCGAG
Features (pLannotate 1.2.2; 12 found; start..end, strand, type, name):
      1..19      +  protein_bind   tet operator: tetO; bacterial operator O2 for the tetR and tetA genes tetracycline repressor TetR
     25..44      +  promoter       H1-2O2 promoter (fragment): doxycycline-inducible variant of the human H1 RNA promoter (Henriksen et al., 2007)
    111..2249    +  CDS            UBP1 (fragment): UBP1_YEAST - Experimental evidence at protein level: Swiss-Prot protein existence level 1. Has an ATP-independent isopeptidase activity, cleaving at the C-terminus of the ubiquitin moiety in natural or engineered linear fusion proteins, irrespective of their size or the presence of an N- terminal extension to ubiquitin. From Saccharomyces cerevisiae (strain ATCC 204508 / S288c) (Baker's yeast).
   2272..2589    +  CDS            clpS: CLPS_ECOLI - Also known as yljA. Experimental evidence at protein level: Swiss-Prot protein existence level 1. Involved in the modulation of the specificity of the ClpAP- mediated ATP-dependent protein degradation. From Escherichia coli (strain K12).
   2634..2680    +  terminator     rrnB T1 terminator: transcription terminator T1 from the E. coli rrnB gene
   2727..3350    -  CDS            TetR: tetracycline repressor TetR; tetR from transposon Tn10; TetR binds to the tetracycline operator tetO to inhibit transcription. This inhibition can be relieved by adding tetracycline or doxycycline.
   3366..3394    -  promoter       J23119 promoter (fragment): bacterial promoter (Registry of Standard Biological Parts BBa J23119)
   3410..3432    +  terminator     rrnB T1 terminator (fragment): Escherichia coli rrnB; transcription terminator T1 from the E. coli rrnB gene
   3597..4185    -  rep_origin     ori: high-copy-number ColE1/pMB1/pBR322/pUC origin of replication
   4273..4367    -  terminator     lambda t0 terminator: transcription terminator from phage lambda
   4398..5192    -  CDS            NeoR/KanR: aminoglycoside phosphotransferase from Tn5; aph(3')-II (or nptII); confers resistance to neomycin, kanamycin, and G418 (Geneticin®)
   5224..5343    -  CDS            tnpA (fragment): TN5P_ECOLX - Also known as tnp. Experimental evidence at protein level: Swiss-Prot protein existence level 1. Mediates transposition of transposon Tn5 by a 'cut and paste' mechanism. First, the monomeric transposase binds the 19 bp inverted DNA repeats flanking the transposon. Then, dimerization of the DNA- bound transposase creates a synaptic DNA complex. After nicking of the first DNA strand, excision of the transposon proceeds through a series of intermediates. The transposase then mediates the insertion of the transposon at a new site by strand transfer. The activity of the wild- type tran
