[The description below was written by a language model from this plasmid's Addgene catalogue record and pLannotate feature annotations shown in this document.]
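Description:
pZE21/UBP1/ClpS_V65I is a high-copy bacterial expression plasmid built on the pZE21 backbone, replicating in E. coli from a ColE1-type origin and selected with kanamycin through a Tn5-derived aminoglycoside phosphotransferase gene (a short transposase remnant sits next to it). Its payload is a two-gene artificial operon driven by the tetracycline-regulated PLtetO-1 promoter, a modified phage lambda PL promoter carrying tet operator sites, and closed by the rrnB T1 terminator. The first cistron encodes a codon-optimized Saccharomyces cerevisiae UBP1 ubiquitin cleavase lacking its first 98 amino acids, a truncation that removes transmembrane segments to improve yield. The second encodes E. coli ClpS, the adapter that modulates the substrate specificity of ClpAP-mediated degradation, bearing the V65I substitution that sharpens discrimination between N-terminal Tyr/Phe and N-terminal nonstandard amino acids.

The two sequence records differ. The depositor map is 4,696 bp and lacks a repressor, whereas the sequenced plasmid is 5,409 nt and contains a TetR gene in the reverse orientation downstream of ClpS, expressed from a J23119-type constitutive promoter. This agrees with the depositor's note that this plasmid, unlike the related wild-type ClpS version, carries its own Tet repressor, so operon expression should be repressed until relieved by a tetracycline-class inducer. In the sequenced record the promoter region is annotated only as a tet operator and a spurious H1-variant fragment, which most likely reflect the same PLtetO-1 element. Sequencing also found an H571Y change in UBP1, which the depositing lab considers functionally neutral.

Together the two proteins support posttranslational proofreading. UBP1 removes ubiquitin from an N-terminal fusion to expose a chosen residue, and ClpS_V65I then governs whether that protein is degraded. This helps verify nonstandard amino acid incorporation.
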