Addgene plasmid #98567: pZE21/UBP1/ClpS_V65I
Purpose: Expresses truncated codon-opt S. cerevisiae UBP1 and the V65I engineered variant of E. coli ClpS in an artificial operon
Depositing lab: George Church. Depositing organization: Harvard Medical School. Publication: Engineering posttranslational proofreading to discriminate nonstandard amino acids. Kunjapur AM, Stork DA, Kuru E, Vargas-Rodriguez O, Landon M, Soll D, Church GM. Proc Natl Acad Sci U S A. 2018 Jan 16;115(3):619-624. doi: 10.1073/pnas.1715137115. Epub 2018 Jan 4. PubMed 29301968.
Backbone
  Vector backbone: pZE21
  Backbone manufacturer: Expressys
  Backbone size w/o insert (bp): 2200
  Total vector size (bp): 4696
  Vector type: Bacterial Expression
Growth in bacteria
  Bacterial resistance: Kanamycin, 50 μg/mL
  Growth temperature: 37°C
  Growth strain: DH5alpha
  Growth instructions: Note that this plasmid, unlike the related pZE21/UBP1/ClpS plasmid, does contain the Tet repressor cloned into the pZE21 backbone downstream of ClpS and under constitutive expression. The plasmid map provided may not reflect this.
  Copy number: High Copy
Gene/Insert 1
  Gene/Insert name: Truncated ubiquitin cleavase, codon optimized (alt name: UBP1)
  Species: S. cerevisiae (budding yeast)
  Insert size (bp): 2151
  Mutation: Removed the first 98 amino acids that encode transmembrane domains to improve yield as was done in literature (Wojtowicz et al, Microb Cell Fact, 2005, DOI: 10.1186/1475-2859-4-17)
Gene/Insert 2
  Gene/Insert name: Mutated ATP-dependent Clp protease adapter protein (alt name: ClpS_V65I)
  Species: Escherichia coli
  Insert size (bp): 318
  Mutation: Contains the V65I mutation that increases discrimination between N-terminal Tyr/Phe compared to N-terminal non-standard amino acids. In a synthetic operon downstream of UBP1
Terms and licenses: Academic/Nonprofit Terms; Industry Terms: Not Available to Industry
Depositor comments: Addgene NGS results found H571Y in the UBP1 translation compared to NP_010161.1. The depositing lab confirms that this mutation should not affect protein function
How to cite: pZE21/UBP1/ClpS_V65I was a gift from George Church (Addgene plasmid # 98567 ; http://n2t.net/addgene:98567 ; RRID:Addgene_98567)
